>Addgene plasmid #86972 | pPD3cC | addgene full sequence | sequence record 173929 | Addgene NGS Result
TTCTTGAAGACGAAAGGGCCTCGTGATACGCCTATTTTTATAGGTTAATGTCATGATAATAATGGTTTCT
TAGACGTCAGGTGGCACTTTTCGGGGAAATGTGCGCGGAACCCCTATTTGTTTATTTTTCTAAATACATT
CAAATATGTATCCGCTCATGAGACAATAACCCTGATAAATGCTTCAATAATATTGAAAAAGGAAGAGTAT
GAGTATTCAACATTTCCGTGTCGCCCTTATTCCCTTTTTTGCGGCATTTTGCCTTCCTGTTTTTGCTCAC
CCAGAAACGCTGGTGAAAGTAAAAGATGCTGAAGATCAGTTGGGTGCACGAGTGGGTTACATCGAACTGG
ATCTCAACAGCGGTAAGATCCTTGAGAGTTTTCGCCCCGAAGAACGTTTTCCAATGATGAGCACTTTTAA
AGTTCTGCTATGTGGCGCGGTATTATCCCGTGTTGACGCCGGGCAAGAGCAACTCGGTCGCCGCATACAC
TATTCTCAGAATGACTTGGTTGAGTACTCACCAGTCACAGAAAAGCATCTTACGGATGGCATGACAGTAA
GAGAATTATGCAGTGCTGCCATAACCATGAGTGATAACACTGCGGCCAACTTACTTCTGACAACGATCGG
AGGACCGAAGGAGCTAACCGCTTTTTTGCACAACATGGGGGATCATGTAACTCGCCTTGATCGTTGGGAA
CCGGAGCTGAATGAAGCCATACCAAACGACGAGCGTGACACCACGATGCCTGCAGCAATGGCAACAACGT
TGCGCAAACTATTAACTGGCGAACTACTTACTCTAGCTTCCCGGCAACAATTAATAGACTGGATGGAGGC
GGATAAAGTTGCAGGACCACTTCTGCGCTCGGCCCTTCCGGCTGGCTGGTTTATTGCTGATAAATCTGGA
GCCGGTGAGCGTGGGTCTCGCGGTATCATTGCAGCACTGGGGCCAGATGGTAAGCCCTCCCGTATCGTAG
TTATCTACACGACGGGGAGTCAGGCAACTATGGATGAACGAAATAGACAGATCGCTGAGATAGGTGCCTC
ACTGATTAAGCATTGGTAACTGTCAGACCAAGTTTACTCATATATACTTTAGATTGATTTAAAACTTCAT
TTTTAATTTAAAAGGATCTAGGTGAAGATCCTTTTTGATAATCTCATGACCAAAATCCCTTAACGTGAGT
TTTCGTTCCACTGAGCGTCAGACCCCGTAGAAAAGATCAAAGGATCTTCTTGAGATCCTTTTTTTCTGCG
CGTAATCTGCTGCTTGCAAACAAAAAAACCACCGCTACCAGCGGTGGTTTGTTTGCCGGATCAAGAGCTA
CCAACTCTTTTTCCGAAGGTAACTGGCTTCAGCAGAGCGCAGATACCAAATACTGTCCTTCTAGTGTAGC
CGTAGTTAGGCCACCACTTCAAGAACTCTGTAGCACCGCCTACATACCTCGCTCTGCTAATCCTGTTACC
AGTGGCTGCTGCCAGTGGCGATAAGTCGTGTCTTACCGGGTTGGACTCAAGACGATAGTTACCGGATAAG
GCGCAGCGGTCGGGCTGAACGGGGGGTTCGTGCACACAGCCCAGCTTGGAGCGAACGACCTACACCGAAC
TGAGATACCTACAGCGTGAGCTATGAGAAAGCGCCACGCTTCCCGAAGGGAGAAAGGCGGACAGGTATCC
GGTAAGCGGCAGGGTCGGAACAGGAGAGCGCACGAGGGAGCTTCCAGGGGGAAACGCCTGGTATCTTTAT
AGTCCTGTCGGGTTTCGCCACCTCTGACTTGAGCGTCGATTTTTGTGATGCTCGTCAGGGGGGCGGAGCC
TATGGAAAAACGCCAGCAACGCGGCCTTTTTACGGTTCCTGGCCTTTTGCTGGCCTTTTGCTCACATGTT
CTTTCCTGCGTTATCCCCTGATTCTGTGGATAACCGTATTACCGCCTTTGAGTGAGCTGATACCGCTCGC
CGCAGCCGAACGACCGAGCGCAGCGAGTCAGTGAGCGAGGAAGCGGTTGAGCGCCTGATGCGGTATTTTC
TCCTTACGCATCTGTGCGGTATTTCACACCGCAATGGTGCACTCTCAGTACAATCTGCTCTGATGCCGCA
TAGTTAAGCCAGTATACACTCCGCTATCGCTACGTGACTGGGTCATGGCTGCGCCCCGACACCCGCCAAC
ACCCGCTGACGCGCCCTGACGGGCTTGTCTGCTCCCGGCATCCGCTTACAGACAAGCTGTGACCGTCTCC
GGGAGCTGCATGTGTCAGAGGTTTTCACCGTCATCACCGAAACGCGCGAGGCAGCTGCGGTAAAGCTCAT
CAGCGTGGTCGTGAAGCGATTCACAGATGTCTGCCTGTTCATCCGCGTCCAGCTCGTTGAGTTTCTCCAG
AAGCGTTAATGTCTGGCTTCTGATAAAGCGGGCCATGTTAAGGGCGGTTTTTTCCTGTTTGGTCACTGAT
GCCTCCGTGTAAGGGGGATTTCTGTTCATGGGGGTAATGATACCGATGAAACGAGAGAGGATGCTCACGA
TACGGGTTACTGATGATGAACATGCCCGGTTACTGGAACGTTGTGAGGGTAAACAACTGGCGGTATGGAT
GCGGCGGGACCAGAGAAAAATCACTCAGGGTCAATGCCAGCGCTTCGTTAATACAGATGTAGGTGTTCCA
CAGGGTAGCCAGCAGCATCCTGCGATGCAGATCCGGAACATAATGGTGCAGGGCGCTGACTTCCGCGTTT
CCAGACTTTACGAAACACGGAAACCGAAGACCATTCATGTTGTTGCTCAGGTCGCAGACGTTTTGCAGCA
GCAGTCGCTTCACGTTCGCTCGCGTATCGGTGATTCATTCTGCTAACCAGTAAGGCAACCCCGCCAGCCT
AGCCGGGTCCTCAACGACAGGAGCACGATCATGCGCACCCGTGGCCAGGACCCAACGCTGCCCGAGATGC
GCCGCGTGCGGCTGCTGGAGATGGCGGACGCGATGGATATGTTCTGCCAAGGGTTGGTTTGCGCATTCAC
AGTTCTCCGCAAGAATTGATTGGCTCCAATTCTTGGAGTGGTGAATCCGTTAGCGAGGTGCCGCCGGCTT
CCATTCAGGTCGAGGTGGCCCGGCTCCATGCACCGCGACGCAACGCGGGGAGGCAGACAAGGTATAGGGC
GGCGCCTACAATCCATGCCAACCCGTTCCATGTGCTCGCCGAGGCGGCATAAATCGCCGTGACGATCAGC
GGTCCAATGATCGAAGTTAGGCTGGTAAGAGCCGCGAGCGATCCTTGAAGCTGTCCCTGATGGTCGTCAT
CTACCTGCCTGGACAGCATGGCCTGCAACGCGGGCATCCCGATGCCGCCGGAAGCGAGAAGAATCATAAT
GGGGAAGGCCATCCAGCCTCGCGTCGCGAACGCCAGCAAGACGTAGCCCAGCGCGTCGGCCGCCATGCCG
GCGATAATGGCCTGCTTCTCGCCGAAACGTTTGGTGGCGGGACCAGTGACGAAGGCTTGAGCGAGGGCGT
GCAAGATTCCGAATACCGCAAGCGACAGGCCGATCATCGTCGCGCTCCAGCGAAAGCGGTCCTCGCCGAA
AATGACCCAGAGCGCTGCCGGCACCTGTCCTACGAGTTGCATGATAAAGAAGACAGTCATAAGTGCGGCG
ACGATAGTCATGCCCCGCGCCCACCGGAAGGAGCTGACTGGGTTGAAGGCTCTCAAGGGCATCGGTCGAG
ATCCCGGTGCCTAATGAGTGAGCTAACTTACATTAATTGCGTTGCGCTCACTGCCCGCTTTCCAGTCGGG
AAACCTGTCGTGCCAGCTGCATTAATGAATCGGCCAACGCGCGGGGAGAGGCGGTTTGCGTATTGGGCGC
CAGGGTGGTTTTTCTTTTCACCAGTGAGACGGGCAACAGCTGATTGCCCTTCACCGCCTGGCCCTGAGAG
AGTTGCAGCAAGCGGTCCACGCTGGTTTGCCCCAGCAGGCGAAAATCCTGTTTGATGGTGGTTAACGGCG
GGATATAACATGAGCTGTCTTCGGTATCGTCGTATCCCACTACCGAGATATCCGCACCAACGCGCAGCCC
GGACTCGGTAATGGCGCGCATTGCGCCCAGCGCCATCTGATCGTTGGCAACCAGCATCGCAGTGGGAACG
ATGCCCTCATTCAGCATTTGCATGGTTTGTTGAAAACCGGACATGGCACTCCAGTCGCCTTCCCGTTCCG
CTATCGGCTGAATTTGATTGCGAGTGAGATATTTATGCCAGCCAGCCAGACGCAGACGCGCCGAGACAGA
ACTTAATGGGCCCGCTAACAGCGCGATTTGCTGGTGACCCAATGCGACCAGATGCTCCACGCCCAGTCGC
GTACCGTCTTCATGGGAGAAAATAATACTGTTGATGGGTGTCTGGTCAGAGACATCAAGAAATAACGCCG
GAACATTAGTGCAGGCAGCTTCCACAGCAATGGCATCCTGGTCATCCAGCGGATAGTTAATGATCAGCCC
ACTGACGCGTTGCGCGAGAAGATTGTGCACCGCCGCTTTACAGGCTTCGACGCCGCTTCGTTCTACCATC
GACACCACCACGCTGGCACCCAGTTGATCGGCGCGAGATTTAATCGCCGCGACAATTTGCGACGGCGCGT
GCAGGGCCAGACTGGAGGTGGCAACGCCAATCAGCAACGACTGTTTGCCCGCCAGTTGTTGTGCCACGCG
GTTGGGAATGTAATTCAGCTCCGCCATCGCCGCTTCCACTTTTTCCCGCGTTTTCGCAGAAACGTGGCTG
GCCTGGTTCACCACGCGGGAAACGGTCTGATAAGAGACACCGGCATACTCTGCGACATCGTATAACGTTA
CTGGTTTCACATTCACCACCCTGAATTGACTCTCTTCCGGGCGCTATCATGCCATACCGCGAAAGGTTTT
GCGCCATTCGATGGTGTCCGGGATCTCGACGCTCTCCCTTATGCGACTCCTGCATTAGGAAGCAGCCCAG
TAGTAGGTTGAGGCCGTTGAGCACCGCCGCCGCAAGGAATGGTGCATGCAAGGAGATGGCGCCCAACAGT
CCCCCGGCCACGGGGCCTGCCACCATACCCACGCCGAAACAAGCGCTCATGAGCCCGAAGTGGCGAGCCC
GATCTTCCCCATCGGTGATGTCGGCGATATAGGCGCCAGCAACCGCACCTGTGGCGCCGGTGATGCCGGC
CACGATGCGTCCGGCGTAGAGGATCGAGATCTCGATCCCGCGAAATTAATACGACTCACTATAGGGGAAT
TGTGAGCGGATAACAATTCCCCTCTAGAAATAATTTTGTTTAACTTTAAGAAGGAGATATACCATGGGCA
GCAGCCATCATCATCATCATCACAGCAGCGGCCTGGTGCCGCGCGGCAGCCATATGCTGCCGAAACTGGT
GATCACCCACCGCGTTCATGATGAAATTCTGCAGCTGCTGGCGCCGCATTGCGAACTGATGACCAACCAG
ACCGATAGCACCCTGACCCGCGAAGAAATTCTGCGCCGTTGCCGCGATGCGCAGGCCATGATGGCGTTTA
TGCCGGATCGCGTGGATGCGGATTTTCTGCAGGCGTGCCCGGAACTGCGTGTGGTTGGCTGTGCGCTGAA
AGGCTTTGATAACTTTGATGTTGATGCGTGTACCGCCCGTGGTGTGTGGCTGACCTTTGTGCCGGATCTG
CTGACCGTGCCGACCGCGGAACTGGCGATTGGTCTGGCGGTGGGCCTGGGTCGCCATCTGCGTGCGGCGG
ATGCGTTTGTGCGCAGCGGCGAATTTCAGGGCTGGCAGCCGCAGTTTTATGGCACCGGCCTGGATAATGC
GACCGTTGGCATTCTGGGTATGGGTGCCATTGGCCTGGCGATGGCCGATCGCCTGCAGGGCTGGGGCGCC
ACCCTGCAGTATCATGCGCGCAAAGCGCTGGATACCCAGACCGAACAGCGCCTGGGCCTGCGTCAGGTGG
CGTGTAGCGAACTGTTTGCCAGCAGCGATTTTATTCTGCTGGCGCTGCCGCTGAACGCGGATACCCAGCA
CCTGGTGAATGCGGAACTGCTGGCGCTGGTTCGCCCGGGTGCCCTGCTGGTTAATCCGTGCCGTGGCAGC
GTTGTGGATGAAGCGGCGGTTCTGGCGGCGCTGGAACGTGGTCAGCTGGGTGGTTATGCGGCCGATGTGT
TTGAAATGGAAGATTGGGCGCGTGCGGATCGCCCGCGCCTGATTGATCCGGCGCTGCTGGCCCACCCGAA
CACCCTGTTTACCCCGCATATTGGCAGCGCGGTGCGCGCGGTGCGTCTGGAAATCGAACGCTGCGCCGCG
CAGAACATTATTCAGGTTCTGGCGGGTGCCCGCCCGATTAATGCGGCCAACCGTCTGCCGAAAGCGGAAC
CGGCGGCGTGCAGCTCTGGCCTGCCGGCGACCGGTGGCGGGAGCATGATCTACCTGAAATCTTTCGAACG
TAACATCCGCCTGATCAATATGAAAGTGGTTTACGATGATGTTCGTGTGCTGAAAGATATTATCCAGGCG
CTGGCCCGCCTGGTTGATGAAGCCGTGCTGAAATTCAAACAGGATAGCGTTGAACTGGTGGCACTGGATC
GTGCGCATATTAGCCTGATCTCTGTTAACCTGCCGCGCGAAATGTTCAAAGAATACGATGTGAACGATGA
ATTTAAATTCGGTTTCAACACCCAGTACCTGATGAAAATCCTGAAAGTTGCAAAACGTAAAGAAGCCATT
GAAATCGCAAGTGAAAGCCCGGATAGTGTGATTATCAACATTATCGGCAGCACCCGTCGTGAATTTAACG
TTTGCAATCTGGAAGTGTCTGAACAGGAAATTCCGGAAATCAACCTGCAGTTCGATATTAGTGCGACGAT
CAGCTCTGATGGTTTTAAAAGTGCCATCAGCGAAGTTTCTACCGTGACGGATAATGTGGTTGTGGAAGGT
CACGAAGATCGCATTCTGATCAAAGCAGAAGGCGAAAGCGAAGTTGAAGTGGAATTTTCTAAAGATTGCG
GCGGTCTGCAGGATCTGGAATTTAGTAAAGAAAGCAAAAATTCTTACAGTGCGGAATACCTGGATGATGT
TCTGTCTCTGACGAAACTGAGTGATTACGTGAAAATCAGCTTCGGCAACCAGAAACCGCTGCAGCTGTTT
TTCAATATGGAAGGCGGTGGCAAAGTTACGTACCTGCTGGCGCCGAAAGTTGGCGGTAGCATGACGACTG
AAACCATACAAAGCAACGCCAATCTTGCCCCTCTGCCACCCCATGTGCCAGAGCACCTGGTATTCGACTT
CGACATGTACAATCCGTCGAATCTGTCTGCCGGCGTGCAGGAGGCCTGGGCAGTTCTGCAAGAATCAAAC
GTACCGGATCTGGTGTGGACTCGCTGCAACGGCGGACACTGGATCGCCACTCGCGGCCAACTGATCCGTG
AGGCCTATGAAGATTACCGCCACTTTTCCAGCGAGTGCCCGTTCATCCCTCGTGAAGCCGGCGAAGCCTA
CGACTTCATTCCCACCTCGATGGACCCGCCCGAGCAGCGCCAGTTTCGTGCGCTGGCCAACCAAGTGGTT
GGCATGCCGGTGGTGGATAAGCTGGAGAACCGTATCCAGGAGCTGGCCTGCTCGCTGATCGAGAGCCTGC
GCCCGCAAGGACAGTGCAACTTCACCGAGGACTACGCCGAACCCTTCCCGATACGCATCTTCATGCTGCT
CGCAGGTCTACCGGAAGAAGATATCCCGCACTTGAAATACCTAACGGATCAGATGACCCGTCCGGATGGC
AGCATGACCTTCGCAGAGGCCAAGGAGGCGCTCTACGACTATCTGATACCGATCATCGAGCAACGCAGGC
AGAAGCCGGGAACCGACGCTATCAGCATCGTTGCCAACGGCCAGGTCAATGGGCGACCGATCACCAGTGA
CGAAGCCAAGAGGATGTGTGGCCTGTTACTGGTCGGCGGCCTGGATACGGTGGTCAATTTCCTCAGCTTC
AGCATGGAGTTCCTGGCCAAAAGCCCGGAGCATCGCCAGGAGCTGATCGAGCGTCCCGAGCGTATTCCAG
CCGCTTGCGAGGAACTACTCCGGCGCTTCTCGCTGGTTGCCGATGGCCGCATCCTCACCTCCGATTACGA
GTTTCATGGCGTGCAACTGAAGAAAGGTGACCAGATCCTGCTACCGCAGATGCTGTCTGGCCTGGATGAG
CGCGAAAACGCCTGCCCGATGCACGTCGACTTCAGTCGCCAAAAGGTTTCACACACCACCTTTGGCCACG
GCAGCCATCTGTGCCTTGGCCAGCACCTGGCCCGCCGGGAAATCATCGTCACCCTCAAGGAATGGCTGAC
CAGGATTCCTGACTTCTCCATTGCCCCGGGTGCCCAGATTCAGCACAAGAGCGGCATCGTCAGCGGCGTG
CAGGCACTCCCTCTGGTCTGGGACCCGGCGACTACCAAAGCGGTATAAGGATCCGGCTGCTAACAAAGCC
CGAAAGGAAGCTGAGTTGGCTGCTGCCACCGCTGAGCAATAACTAGCATAACCCCTTGGGGCCTCTAAAC
GGGTCTTGAGGGGTTTTTTGCTGAAAGGAGGAACTATATCCGGATATCCCGCAAGAGGCCCGGCAGTACC
GGCATAACCAAGCCTATGCCTACAGCATCCAGGGTGACGGTGCCGAGGATGACGATGAGCGCATTGTTAG
ATTTCATACACGGTGCCTGACTGCGTTAGCAATTTAACTGTGATAAACTACCGCATTAAAGCTTATCGAT
GATAAGCTGTCAAACATGAGAA
Features (pLannotate 1.2.2; 23 found; start..end, strand, type, name):
    104..208     +  promoter       AmpR promoter: bla
    209..1069    +  CDS            AmpR: β-lactamase; bla; confers resistance to ampicillin, carbenicillin, and related antibiotics
   1240..1828    +  rep_origin     ori: high-copy-number ColE1/pMB1/pBR322/pUC origin of replication
   2014..2153    -  misc_feature   bom: basis of mobility region from pBR322
   2255..2446    -  CDS            rop: Rop protein, which maintains plasmids at low copy number; rop
   2463..2843    +  CDS            YPB1_ECOLX: Protein predicted: Swiss-Prot protein existence level 4. From Escherichia coli.
   3085..3709    -  CDS            TcR (fragment): tetracycline efflux protein; tet; confers resistance to tetracycline
   3724..3745    -  protein_bind   CAP binding site: CAP binding activates transcription in the presence of cAMP. E. coli catabolite activator protein
   3758..4840    -  CDS            lacI: lac repressor; lacI; The lac repressor binds to the lac operator to inhibit transcription in E. coli. This inhibition can be relieved by adding lactose or isopropyl-β-D-thiogalactopyranoside (IPTG).
   4841..4918    -  promoter       lacI promoter: lacI
   4926..5205    -  CDS            TcR (fragment): tetracycline efflux protein; tet; confers resistance to tetracycline
   5227..5245    +  promoter       T7 promoter: promoter for bacteriophage T7 RNA polymerase
   5246..5270    +  protein_bind   lac operator: The lac repressor binds to the lac operator to inhibit transcription in E. coli. This inhibition can be relieved by adding lactose or isopropyl-β-D-thiogalactopyranoside (IPTG). lac repressor encoded by lacI
   5285..5307    +  RBS            RBS: efficient ribosome binding site from bacteriophage T7 gene 10 (Olins and Rangwala, 1989)
   5326..5342    +  CDS            capTEV™ (fragment): composite tag for in vivo biotinylation, TEV protease cleavage, and 6xHis tagging
   5353..5370    +  CDS            thrombin site: thrombin recognition and cleavage site
   5374..6381    +  CDS            ptxD: PTXD_PSEST - Experimental evidence at protein level: Swiss-Prot protein existence level 1. Catalyzes phosphite (phosphonate) oxidation. From Pseudomonas stutzeri (Pseudomonas perfectomarina).
   6460..7191    +  CDS            pcn3: PCNA3_SACS2 - Also known as pcnA-1. Experimental evidence at protein level: Swiss-Prot protein existence level 1. One of the sliding clamp subunits that acts as a moving platform for DNA processing. Responsible for tethering the catalytic subunit of DNA polymerase to DNA during high-speed replication. DNA polymerase I, DNA ligase and the flap endonuclease may be constitutively associated with the PCNA heterotrimer forming a scanning complex able to couple DNA synthesis and Okazaki fragment maturation. Heterotrimer stimulates the Holliday junction resolvase Hjc. From Saccharolobus solfataricus
   7201..8445    +  CDS            camC: CPXA_PSEPU - Also known as cyp101. Experimental evidence at protein level: Swiss-Prot protein existence level 1. Involved in a camphor oxidation system. From Pseudomonas putida (Arthrobacter siderocapsulatus).
   8456..8505    +  CDS            SET1 (fragment): solubility-enhancement tag derived from T7 phage gene 10B
   8513..8560    +  terminator     T7 terminator: transcription terminator for bacteriophage T7 RNA polymerase
   8583..8687    -  CDS            TcR (fragment): tetracycline efflux protein; tet; confers resistance to tetracycline
   8735..8763    -  promoter       tet promoter: E. coli promoter for tetracycline efflux protein gene
