[The description below was written by a language model from this plasmid's Addgene catalogue record and pLannotate feature annotations shown in this document.]
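Description:
pPD3cC is a bacterial expression plasmid built on the Novagen pET-15b(+) backbone, in which one SapI recognition site was removed by mutation. It is about 8.8 kb. It replicates in E. coli from a pBR322-type ColE1 origin and retains the bom region and the rop gene, consistent with its low-copy listing. Selection is by ampicillin through the bla β-lactamase gene. The short tetracycline-resistance fragments and tet promoter in the feature table are nonfunctional remnants of the pBR322 ancestry of the backbone. The small "capTEV" and "SET1" fragment calls most likely reflect the backbone His-tag coding sequence and vector sequence upstream of the T7 terminator rather than deliberate tags.

The payload is a single 3,075 bp open reading frame cloned between NdeI and BamHI. It is driven by a T7 promoter with an adjacent lac operator and the T7 gene 10 ribosome binding site, and it ends at the T7 terminator. The plasmid-borne lacI supplies repressor, so expression requires T7 RNA polymerase in the host and is inducible with IPTG. The encoded protein begins with the backbone His6 tag and thrombin cleavage site. Three domains follow in order:

- Pseudomonas stutzeri phosphite dehydrogenase (PTDH, ptxD), carrying E175A/A176R.
- The PCNA3 sliding-clamp subunit from Sulfolobus (Saccharolobus) solfataricus, carrying N106R/R112C/T180C. The two cysteine substitutions are R127C and T195C under the reference-sequence numbering.
- Pseudomonas putida cytochrome P450cam (camC), with silent mutations.

PCNA3 is one subunit of a heterotrimeric ring and here acts as an assembly scaffold. According to the associated publication title, the construct was used for supramolecular protein assembly that immobilises a P450 monooxygenase system as a water-insoluble gel. PTDH oxidises phosphite, an activity commonly used for nicotinamide cofactor regeneration, although the record does not state its role here.
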