Addgene plasmid #86972: pPD3cC
Purpose: Expresses PCNA3 variant (R112C/T180C) fused phosphite dehydrogenase and P450cam in E. coli
Depositing lab: Teruyuki Nagamune. Depositing organization: The University of Tokyo. Publication: Supramolecular protein assembly supports immobilization of a cytochrome P450 monooxygenase system as water-insoluble gel. Tan CY, Hirakawa H, Nagamune T. Sci Rep. 2015 Mar 3;5:8648. doi: 10.1038/srep08648. PubMed 25733255.
Backbone
  Vector backbone: pET-15b(+)
  Backbone manufacturer: Novagen
  Backbone size w/o insert (bp): 5700
  Total vector size (bp): 8775
  Modifications to backbone: A SapI recognition site (GAAGAGC) was modified to GTTGAGC
  Vector type: Bacterial Expression
Growth in bacteria
  Bacterial resistance: Ampicillin, 100 μg/mL
  Growth temperature: 37°C
  Growth strain: DH5alpha
  Growth instructions: Supplement with 1% glucose is recommended to suppress leaky expression
  Copy number: Low Copy
Gene/Insert
  Gene/Insert name: PCNA3 variant (R112C/T180C) fused to phosphite dehydrogenase and P450cam (alt name: PTDH-PCNA3R112C/T180C-P450cam)
  Species: Synthetic; Pseudomonas, Sulfolobus
  Insert size (bp): 3075
  Mutation: E175A/A176R in PTDH, N106R/R112C/T180C in PCNA3, silent mutations in P450cam
  GenBank ID: AAA25760.1 WP_009988781.1
  Promoter: T7 promoter
  Tag / fusion protein: His6 tag (N terminal on backbone)
  Cloning method: Restriction Enzyme; 5′ cloning site NdeI (not destroyed); 3′ cloning site BamHI (not destroyed)
  Sequencing primers: 5′ T7; 3′ T7 Terminal
Resource information
  A portion of this plasmid was derived from a plasmid made by: Stephen Sligar, University of Illinois at Urbana-Champaign (pUS200, Addgene plasmid # 17788)
Terms and licenses: Academic/Nonprofit Terms; Industry Terms: Not Available to Industry
Depositor comments: According to the numbering of NCBI ref WP_009988781.1, the mutations in PCNA3 are N106R, R127C, and T195C.
How to cite: pPD3cC was a gift from Teruyuki Nagamune (Addgene plasmid # 86972 ; http://n2t.net/addgene:86972 ; RRID:Addgene_86972)
